>Addgene plasmid #142703 | TFORF0887 | depositor partial sequence | sequence record 280248 | Barcode
AGACGTAACTCACTGAGATCATTC
